>Addgene plasmid #117509 | BCJJ223 | addgene full sequence | sequence record 226820 | Addgene NGS Result
GTGGCTCTTCAGTGGACGAAAGGGCCTCGTGATACGCCTATTTTTATAGGTTAATGTCATGATAATAATG
GTTTCTTAGACGTCAGGTGGCACTTTTCGGGGAAATGTGCGCGGAACCCCTATTTGTTTATTTTTCTAAA
TACATTCAAATATGTATCCGCTCATGAGACAATAACCCTGATAAATGCTTCAATAATATTGAAAAAGGAA
GAGTATGCGCTCACGCAACTGGTCCAGAACCTTGACCGAACGCAGCGGTGGTAACGGCGCAGTGGCGGTT
TTCATGGCTTGTTATGACTGTTTTTTTTTGGGGTACAGTCTATGCCTCGGGCATCCAAGCAGCAAGCGCG
TTACGCCGTGGGTCGATGTTTGATGTTATGGAGCAGCAACGATGTTACGCAGCAGGGCAGTCGCCCTAAA
ACAAAGTTAAACATCATGAGGGAAGCGGTGATCGCCGAAGTATCGACTCAACTATCAGAGGTAGTTGGCG
TCATCGAGCGCCATCTCGAACCGACGTTGCTGGCCGTACATTTGTACGGCTCCGCAGTGGATGGCGGCCT
GAAGCCACACAGCGATATTGATTTGCTGGTTACGGTGACCGTAAGGCTTGATGAAACAACGCGGCGAGCT
TTGATCAACGACCTTTTGGAAACTTCGGCTTCCCCTGGAGAGAGCGAGATTCTCCGCGCTGTAGAAGTCA
CCATTGTTGTGCACGACGACATCATTCCGTGGCGTTATCCAGCTAAGCGCGAACTGCAATTTGGAGAATG
GCAGCGCAATGACATTCTTGCAGGTATCTTCGAGCCAGCCACGATCGACATTGATCTGGCTATCTTGCTG
ACAAAAGCAAGAGAACATAGCGTTGCCTTGGTAGGTCCAGCGGCGGAGGAACTCTTTGATCCGGTTCCTG
AACAGGATCTATTTGAGGCGCTAAATGAAACCTTAACGCTATGGAACTCGCCGCCCGACTGGGCTGGCGA
TGAGCGAAATGTAGTGCTTACGTTGTCCCGCATTTGGTACAGCGCAGTAACCGGCAAAATCGCGCCGAAG
GATGTCGCTGCCGACTGGGCAATGGAGCGCCTGCCGGCCCAGTATCAGCCCGTCATACTTGAAGCTAGAC
AGGCTTATCTTGGACAAGAAGAAGATCGCTTGGCCTCGCGCGCAGATCAGTTGGAAGAATTTGTCCATTA
CGTAAAAGGCGAGATCACCAAGGTAGTCGGCAAATAACTGTCAGACCAAGTTTACTCATATATACTTTAG
ATTGATTTAAAACTTCATTTTTAATTTAAAAGGATCTAGGTGAAGATCCTTTTTGATAATCTCATGACCA
AAATCCCTTAACGTGAGTTTTCGTTCCACTGAGCGTCAGACCCCGTAGAAAAGATCAAAGGATCTTCTTG
AGATCCTTTTTTTCTGCGCGTAATCTGCTGCTTGCAAACAAAAAAACCACCGCTACCAGCGGTGGTTTGT
TTGCCGGATCAAGAGCTACCAACTCTTTTTCCGAAGGTAACTGGCTTCAGCAGAGCGCAGATACCAAATA
CTGTTCTTCTAGTGTAGCCGTAGTTAGGCCACCACTTCAAGAACTCTGTAGCACCGCCTACATACCTCGC
TCTGCTAATCCTGTTACCAGTGGCTGCTGCCAGTGGCGATAAGTCGTGTCTTACCGGGTTGGACTCAAGA
CGATAGTTACCGGATAAGGCGCAGCGGTCGGGCTGAACGGGGGGTTCGTGCACACAGCCCAGCTTGGAGC
GAACGACCTACACCGAACTGAGATACCTACAGCGTGAGCTATGAGAAAGCGCCACGCTTCCCGAAGGGAG
AAAGGCGGACAGGTATCCGGTAAGCGGCAGGGTCGGAACAGGAGAGCGCACGAGGGAGCTTCCAGGGGGA
AACGCCTGGTATCTTTATAGTCCTGTCGGGTTTCGCCACCTCTGACTTGAGCGTCGATTTTTGTGATGCT
CGTCAGGGGGGCGGAGCCTATGGAAAAACGCCAGCAACGCGGCCTTTTTACGGTTCCTGGCCTTTTGCTG
GCCTTTTGCTCACATGTTCTTTCCTGCGTTATCCCCTGATTCTGTGGATAACCGTATTACCGCCTTTGAG
TGAGCTGATACCGCTCGCCGCAGCCGAACGACCGAGCGCAGCGAGTCAGTGAGCGAGGAAGCGGAAGAGC
GCCCAATACGCAAACCGCCTCTCCCCGCGCGTTGGCCGATTCATTAATCACTCTGTGGTCTCAGGAGGGG
TTTAGGTCTTTCCATTACTTTTTAATGTTTTTTCTGTTACTGTCTCCGCGATCTGATTTTACGACAATAG
AGTTTCGGGTTTTGTCCCATTCCAGTTTGAAAATAAAGGTCCGTCTTTTAAGTTTGCTGGATCGATAAAC
CTGTGAAGATTGAGTCTAGTCGATTTATTGGATGATCCATTCTTCATCGTTTTTTTCTTGCTTCGAAGTT
CTGTATAACCAGATTTGTCTGTGTGCGATTGTCATTACCTAGCCGTGTATCGAGAACTAGGGTTTTCGAG
TCAATTTTGCCCCTTTTGGTTATATCTGGTTCGATAACGATTCATCTGGATTAGGGTTTTAAGTGGTGAC
GTTTAGTATTCCAATTTCTTCAAAATTTAGTTATGGATAATGAAAATCCCCAATTGACTGTTCAATTTCT
TGTTAAATGCGCAGATGGCTCGTACCAAGCAAACCGCTCGTAAGTCCACCGGAGGTAAAGCTCCAAGGAA
GCAACTTGCTACTAAGGTTTTGTTCCTTCTTGTCTCTTTTTTCAAATAATACTTGTGTTGTGAAGTTGAA
TGTTAATCTCCTTCTTTATTAACCTCAGGCTGCTCGTAAATCTGCACCAACTACTGGTGGAGTCAAGAAA
CCACATCGTTACCGTCCTGGAACTGTTGCTCTCCGGTTTGTCCCTTCTTCGATTTGTATGTGATTCTTTG
AGATTATGTAACATTGTGTGTTAACATTCCTCTTATCTTTTGGTGTTCAGTGAAATCCGTAAGTACCAGA
AGAGTACTGAGTTGCTTATCAGGAAACTGCCATTTCAGAGGCTAGTCCGTGAGATTGCTCAAGATTTCAA
GACTGATTTGCGTTTCCAGAGCCATGCTGTCTTAGCTCTCCAGGAAGCTGCAGAAGCATATCTTGTTGGT
ATCTTTGAAGATACTAACCTTTGTGCCATTCATGCCAAGCGTGTGACCATAATGCCCAAAGACATTCAGC
TCGCTCGTCGTATCAGAGGTGAACGCGCTTAAGCCAACCAAGAATCCGAGATTTGGTTCAAGTAGTTTTT
GTTTTTTATGAAAGCAAGATCTTAATTGCTGTGTTTTTTAAATCTCTGGGTATGTAGTAGTAAGAGTAGT
AAGAAGTCTGCAATCTAAGAATGTTGTGTTCTTTAAGCTTATTATTATGTGTGTTGCGAACTCTTTTTAA
CTCTTTTGTTAAATTCTTATGTTTTCTTAACTCGTTTGTTCGTCACCATTGCTTTCTCTTCAAATAATGG
CTGATTTTTTTCTATAATTTTGGATTTGTTGAATGCTTTCTTTTAAAAGAATCAGATTTTGGACTTTTGA
CCAAAGAAAATAATAATATCAGACGATAAAATAGACGGCTCTCGATAAAACTAACCCTAAAAATAAGGAA
ATAAGTTCCTCTTTGAACCAAATTTTCTTTCTTTGACCAATAGATCTTTTTGTCAACCTCTTAAATATAT
TCTTAGTCAATCTTCTAATAAACCCATTGGCCATTACCAAAAATTCCTCGGAAACGCTGAATAAAAAACA
TTCTATCATAATGTGAGACCACGAA
Features (pLannotate 1.2.2; 9 found; start..end, strand, type, name):
    110..214     +  promoter       AmpR promoter: bla
    205..285     -  CDS            int (fragment): INT2_ECOLX - Protein inferred from homology: Swiss-Prot protein existence level 3. Putative integrase believed to be involved in the insertion of antibiotic resistance genes into plasmids and transposons. From Escherichia coli.
    373..429     +  CDS            GmR (fragment): gentamycin acetyltransferase; aacC1; confers resistance to gentamycin
    436..1224    +  CDS            aadA: S3AD_ECOLX - Experimental evidence at protein level: Swiss-Prot protein existence level 1. Mediates bacterial resistance to the antibiotics streptomycin and spectinomycin. From Escherichia coli.
   1398..1986    +  rep_origin     ori: high-copy-number ColE1/pMB1/pBR322/pUC origin of replication
   2169..2218    +  CDS            lacI (fragment): lac repressor; lacI; The lac repressor binds to the lac operator to inhibit transcription in E. coli. This inhibition can be relieved by adding lactose or isopropyl-β-D-thiogalactopyranoside (IPTG).
   2675..2749    +  CDS            H3-4 (fragment): H31T_HUMAN - Also known as H3FT, HIST3H3 Experimental evidence at protein level: Swiss-Prot protein existence level 1. Core component of nucleosome. Nucleosomes wrap and compact DNA into chromatin, limiting DNA accessibility to the cellular machineries which require DNA as a template. Histones thereby play a central role in transcription regulation, DNA repair, DNA replication and chromosomal stability. DNA accessibility is regulated via a complex set of post-translational modifications of histones, also called histone code, and nucleosome remodeling. From Homo sapiens (Human).
   2826..2906    +  CDS            HTR4 (fragment): H33_ARATH - Experimental evidence at protein level: Swiss-Prot protein existence level 1. Variant histone H3 which replaces conventional H3 in a wide range of nucleosomes in active genes. Constitutes the predominant form of histone H3 in non-dividing cells and is incorporated into chromatin independently of DNA synthesis. Deposited at sites of nucleosomal displacement throughout transcribed genes, suggesting that it represents an epigenetic imprint of transcriptionally active chromatin. Nucleosomes wrap and compact DNA into chromatin, limiting DNA accessibility to the cellular machineries whic
   2992..3249    +  CDS            HTR4 (fragment): H33_ARATH - Experimental evidence at protein level: Swiss-Prot protein existence level 1. Variant histone H3 which replaces conventional H3 in a wide range of nucleosomes in active genes. Constitutes the predominant form of histone H3 in non-dividing cells and is incorporated into chromatin independently of DNA synthesis. Deposited at sites of nucleosomal displacement throughout transcribed genes, suggesting that it represents an epigenetic imprint of transcriptionally active chromatin. Nucleosomes wrap and compact DNA into chromatin, limiting DNA accessibility to the cellular machineries whic
