[The description below was written by a language model from this plasmid's Addgene catalogue record and pLannotate feature annotations shown in this document.]
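Description:
BCJJ223 is a Golden Gate (MoClo-style) Level 0 part plasmid that carries the Arabidopsis thaliana MGE1 promoter (locus AT5G55200) as a reusable module for building plant expression constructs. It is built on the small pICH41295 acceptor backbone (about 2.2 kb; total about 3.8 kb) and is maintained only in E. coli. The feature table shows a high-copy ColE1/pUC-type origin and an aadA gene conferring spectinomycin/streptomycin resistance, apparently driven by the annotated bla-type promoter. Short integrase, gentamicin acetyltransferase and lacI fragments also appear in the annotation. These look like remnants of the resistance cassette and of the backbone's original cloning region rather than functional genes.

The roughly 1.56 kb insert is flanked by retained BsaI sites. Digestion with this type IIS enzyme releases the promoter with a GGAG overhang upstream and an AATG overhang downstream. These are the standard fusion sites for a promoter-plus-5′UTR module, so the fragment can be ligated in one pot directly upstream of a coding-sequence part whose start codon lies within the AATG junction, followed by a terminator, to give a Level 1 transcription unit. The plasmid contains no coding sequence, terminator or T-DNA borders, so it is a building block rather than a plant transformation vector.

The automated annotation marks several histone H3/H3.3-like fragments within the insert region. These may reflect a neighbouring gene captured in the upstream genomic sequence, but the record does not explain them. The associated work concerns optimising T-DNA architecture for Cas9-mediated mutagenesis in Arabidopsis, which suggests the promoter was tested as a candidate driver in such constructs, though the record does not say what it drove.
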