Addgene plasmid #117509: BCJJ223
Purpose: AtMGE1 promoter Golden Gate Level 0
Depositing lab: Jonathan D Jones. Depositing organization: Sainsbury Laboratory, Norwich. Publication: Optimization of T-DNA architecture for Cas9-mediated mutagenesis in Arabidopsis. Castel B, Tomlinson L, Locci F, Yang Y, Jones JDG. PLoS One. 2019 Jan 9;14(1):e0204778. doi: 10.1371/journal.pone.0204778. eCollection 2019. PubMed 30625150.
Backbone
  Vector backbone: pICH41295
  Backbone size w/o insert (bp): 2247
  Total vector size (bp): 3803
  Vector type: Plant Expression
Growth in bacteria
  Bacterial resistance: Spectinomycin, 50 μg/mL
  Growth temperature: 37°C
  Growth strain: DH5alpha
  Copy number: Unknown
Gene/Insert
  Gene/Insert name: BsaI:GGAG:pMGE1:AATG:BsaI
  Species: A. thaliana (mustard weed)
  Insert size (bp): 1556
  GenBank ID: AT5G55200
  Promoter: AtMGE1
  Cloning method: Restriction Enzyme; 5′ cloning site BsaI (not destroyed); 3′ cloning site BsaI (not destroyed)
  Sequencing primers: 5′ CGTTATCCCCTGATTCTGTGGATAAC; 3′ GTCTCATGAGCGGATACATATTTGAATG
Terms and licenses: Academic/Nonprofit Terms; Industry Terms: Not Available to Industry
Depositor comments: Cloned by Baptiste Castel . Please visit https://www.biorxiv.org/content/early/2018/09/17/419952 for bioRxiv preprint.
How to cite: BCJJ223 was a gift from Jonathan D Jones (Addgene plasmid # 117509 ; http://n2t.net/addgene:117509 ; RRID:Addgene_117509)
